>Addgene plasmid #148949 | pT7-EGFP-C1-HsGIGYF2_1-718-del280-310_AI | depositor full sequence | sequence record 291397 | Full Sequence
TAGTTATTAATAGTAATCAATTACGGGGTCATTAGTTCATAGCCCATATATGGAGTTCCGCGTTACATAA
CTTACGGTAAATGGCCCGCCTGGCTGACCGCCCAACGACCCCCGCCCATTGACGTCAATAATGACGTATG
TTCCCATAGTAACGCCAATAGGGACTTTCCATTGACGTCAATGGGTGGAGTATTTACGGTAAACTGCCCA
CTTGGCAGTACATCAAGTGTATCATATGCCAAGTACGCCCCCTATTGACGTCAATGACGGTAAATGGCCC
GCCTGGCATTATGCCCAGTACATGACCTTATGGGACTTTCCTACTTGGCAGTACATCTACGTATTAGTCA
TCGCTATTACCATGGTGATGCGGTTTTGGCAGTACATCAATGGGCGTGGATAGCGGTTTGACTCACGGGG
ATTTCCAAGTCTCCACCCCATTGACGTCAATGGGAGTTTGTTTTGGCACCAAAATCAACGGGACTTTCCA
AAATGTCGTAACAACTCCGCCCCATTGACGCAAATGGGCGGTAGGCGTGTACGGTGGGAGGTCTATATAA
GCAGAGCTCTCTGGCTAACTAGAGAACCCACTGCTTACTGGCTTATCGAAATTAATACGACTCACTATAG
GGAGACCCAAGCTCTAGCGCTACCGGTCGCCACCATGGTGAGCAAGGGCGAGGAGCTGTTCACCGGGGTG
GTGCCCATCCTGGTCGAGCTGGACGGCGACGTAAACGGCCACAAGTTCAGCGTGTCCGGCGAGGGCGAGG
GCGATGCCACCTACGGCAAGCTGACCCTGAAGTTCATCTGCACCACCGGCAAGCTGCCCGTGCCCTGGCC
CACCCTCGTGACCACCCTGACCTACGGCGTGCAGTGCTTCAGCCGCTACCCCGACCACATGAAGCAGCAC
GACTTCTTCAAGTCCGCCATGCCCGAAGGCTACGTCCAGGAGCGCACCATCTTCTTCAAGGACGACGGCA
ACTACAAGACCCGCGCCGAGGTGAAGTTCGAGGGCGACACCCTGGTGAACCGCATCGAGCTGAAGGGCAT
CGACTTCAAGGAGGACGGCAACATCCTGGGGCACAAGCTGGAGTACAACTACAACAGCCACAACGTCTAT
ATCATGGCCGACAAGCAGAAGAACGGCATCAAGGTGAACTTCAAGATCCGCCACAACATCGAGGACGGCA
GCGTGCAGCTCGCCGACCACTACCAGCAGAACACCCCCATCGGCGACGGCCCCGTGCTGCTGCCCGACAA
CCACTACCTGAGCACCCAGTCCGCCCTGAGCAAAGACCCCAACGAGAAGCGCGATCACATGGTCCTGCTG
GAGTTCGTGACCGCCGCCGGGATCACTCTCGGCATGGACGAGCTGTACAAGTCCGGACTCAGATCTCGAG
CTATGGCAGCGGAAACGCAGACACTGAACTTTGGGCCTGAATGGCTCCGAGCTCTGTCCAGTGGTGGGAG
TATTACATCCCCTCCTCTTTCTCCAGCATTGCCGAAGTATAAATTAGCAGATTATCGTTACGGCAGAGAA
GAAATGTTAGCACTTTTCCTTAAAGACAACAAGATACCTTCAGACCTTCTGGATAAAGAATTTCTGCCTA
TCCTCCAGGAGGAACCCCTTCCACCATTGGCTCTGGTACCCTTTACAGAAGAAGAACAGAGAAACTTTTC
CATGTCTGTAAATAGTGCTGCTGTCCTGCGATTGACAGGACGAGGAGGAGGAGGAACAGTGGTGGGGGCT
CCTAGAGGTCGAAGTTCTTCAAGAGGGCGAGGCAGAGGCAGAGGTGAATGTGGTTTCTACCAAAGAAGTT
TTGATGAAGTAGAGGGTGTTTTTGGTCGAGGAGGTGGCAGAGAAATGCATAGATCGCAGAGCTGGGAGGA
AAGGGGTGACAGACGTTTTGAAAAACCAGGACGAAAAGATGTAGGGAGACCAAATTTTGAGGAAGGTGGA
CCAACATCAGTAGGGAGAAAGCATGAATTTATACGCTCAGAAAGTGAAAATTGGCGCATCTTTAGAGAGG
AACAAAATGGAGAAGATGAAGATGGAGGTTGGCGACTAGCTGGATCAAGGAGGGATGGAGAGAGGTGGCG
ACCTCACAGTCCTGATGGCCCTCGTTCTGCAGGCTGGCGGGAACACATGGAACGACGTCGGAGGTTTGAG
TTTGATTTTCGAGATAGAGATGATGAACGGGGTTACCGAAGGGTTCGCTCTGGCAGTGGGAGCATAGATA
AAGTACAGAAAGAGCCTATTCCAGAAGAGCAGGAGATGGACTTCCGGCCTGTGGACGAAGGGGAGGAGTG
CTCTGACTCTGAGGGTAGCCATAATGAAGAGGCCAAAGAACCCGATAAGACAAATAAGAAAGAAGGAGAG
AAAACAGATAGAGTAGGAGTTGAAGCTAGTGAGGAAACTCCCCAGACCTCATCATCATCTGCTAGACCAG
GTACTCCTTCAGACCATCAGTCTCAGGAAGCATCACAGTTTGAGAGGAAAGATGAACCAAAAACTGAGCA
AACGGAAAAAGCTGAAGAGGAGACTCGGATGGAAAATAGTCTACCAGCCAAAGTGCCCAGCAGAGGGGAT
GAAATGGTTGCTGATGTCCAGCAGCCCCTGTCGCAGATTCCTTCAGATACAGCCTCTCCTCTTCTCATAC
TTCCACCTCCTGTTCCCAATCCTAGTCCTACTCTCCGGCCAGTTGAAACACCAGTTGTAGGTGCTCCTGG
TATGGGCAGTGTTTCCACAGAACCTGATGATGAAGAAGGTCTCAAACATTTGGAGCAGCAAGCTGAGAAA
ATGGTGGCTTATCTCCAAGACAGTGCACTAGATGATGAAAGATTGGCATCAAAACTGCAAGAGCACAGAG
CTAAAGGAGTGTCGATTCCATTGATGCATGAAGCAATGCAGAAGTGGTATTACAAAGATCCTCAGGGAGA
AATTCAAGGTCCCTTCAATAATCAGGAGATGGCAGAATGGTTTCAGGCGGGCTATTTTACTATGTCTTTA
TTGGTGAAGAGAGCGTGTGATGAAAGCTTCCAACCTCTTGGCGATATCATGAAAATGTGGGGAAGGGTTC
CCTTTTCTCCAGGTCCAGCTCCCCCTCCTCATATGGGAGAGCTGGACCAGGAACGACTGACCAGGCAGCA
AGAACTCACAGCCTTATACCAGATGCAGCACCTGCAGTACCAGCAGTTTTTAATACAACAACAATATGCA
CAGGTTTTGGCCCAACAGCAGAAAGCAGCACTGTCTTCCCAGCAGCAGCAGCAGTTGGCACTTCTTCTTC
AACAGTTTCAGACCTTGAAGATGAGAATATCTGATCAGAACATCATTCCCTCAGTAACTAGGTCTGTGTC
CGTGCCAGATACTGGCTCTATCTGGGAGCTTCAGCCAACAGCTTCACAGCCTACAGTTTGGGAAGGTGGT
AGTGTATGGGATCTTCCTCTGGACACCACGACATGAGGATCCACCGGATCTAGATAACTGATCATAATCA
GCCATACCACATTTGTAGAGGTTTTACTTGCTTTAAAAAACCTCCCACACCTCCCCCTGAACCTGAAACA
TAAAATGAATGCAATTGTTGTTGTTAACTTGTTTATTGCAGCTTATAATGGTTACAAATAAAGCAATAGC
ATCACAAATTTCACAAATAAAGCATTTTTTTCACTGCATTCTAGTTGTGGTTTGTCCAAACTCATCAATG
TATCTTAACGCGTAAATTGTAAGCGTTAATATTTTGTTAAAATTCGCGTTAAATTTTTGTTAAATCAGCT
CATTTTTTAACCAATAGGCCGAAATCGGCAAAATCCCTTATAAATCAAAAGAATAGACCGAGATAGGGT
[37 nt withheld, positions 3850-3886]
AAAGAACGTGGACTCCAACGTCAAAGG
[49 nt withheld, positions 3914-3962]
T
[91 nt withheld, positions 3964-4054]
G
[124 nt withheld, positions 4056-4179]
CAGGTGGCACTTTTCGGGGAAATGTGCGCGGAACCCCTATTTGTTTATTTTTCTAAATACATTCAAATAT
GTATCCGCTCATGAGACAATAACCCTGATAAATGCTTCAATAATATTGAAAAAGGAAGAGTCCTGAGGCG
GAAAGAACCAGCTGTGGAATGTGTGTCAGTTAGGGTGTGGAAAGTCCCCAGGCTCCCCAGCAGGCAGAAG
TATGCAAAGCATGCATCTCAATTAGTCAGCAACCAGGTGTGGAAAGTCCCCAGGCTCCCCAGCAGGCAGA
AGTATGCAAAGCATGCATCTCAATTAGTCAGCAACCATAGTCCCGCCCCTAACTCCGCCCATCCCGCCCC
TAACTCCGCCCAGTTCCGCCCATTCTCCGCCCCATGGCTGACTAATTTTTTTTATTTATGCAGAGGCCGA
GGCCGCCTCGGCCTCTGAGCTATTCCAGAAGTAGTGAGGAGGCTTTTTTGGAGGCCTAGGCTTTTGCAAA
GATCGATCAAGAGACAGGATGAGGATCGTTTCGCATGATTGAACAAGATGGATTGCACGCAGGTTCTCCG
GCCGCTTGGGTGGAGAGGCTATTCGGCTATGACTGGGCACAACAGACAATCGGCTGCTCTGATGCCGCCG
TGTTCCGGCTGTCAGCGCAGGGGCGCCCGGTTCTTTTTGTCAAGACCGACCTGTCCGGTGCCCTGAATGA
ACTGCAAGACGAGGCAGCGCGGCTATCGTGGCTGGCCACGACGGGCGTTCCTTGCGCAGCTGTGCTCGAC
GTTGTCACTGAAGCGGGAAGGGACTGGCTGCTATTGGGCGAAGTGCCGGGGCAGGATCTCCTGTCATCTC
ACCTTGCTCCTGCCGAGAAAGTATCCATCATGGCTGATGCAATGCGGCGGCTGCATACGCTTGATCCGGC
TACCTGCCCATTCGACCACCAAGCGAAACATCGCATCGAGCGAGCACGTACTCGGATGGAAGCCGGTCTT
GTCGATCAGGATGATCTGGACGAAGAGCATCAGGGGCTCGCGCCAGCCGAACTGTTCGCCAGGCTCAAGG
CGAGCATGCCCGACGGCGAGGATCTCGTCGTGACCCATGGCGATGCCTGCTTGCCGAATATCATGGTGGA
AAATGGCCGCTTTTCTGGATTCATCGACTGTGGCCGGCTGGGTGTGGCGGACCGCTATCAGGACATAGCG
TTGGCTACCCGTGATATTGCTGAAGAGCTTGGCGGCGAATGGGCTGACCGCTTCCTCGTGCTTTACGGTA
TCGCCGCTCCCGATTCGCAGCGCATCGCCTTCTATCGCCTTCTTGACGAGTTCTTCTGAGCGGGACTCTG
GGGTTCGAAATGACCGACCAAGCGACGCCCAACCTGCCATCACGAGATTTCGATTCCACCGCCGCCTTCT
ATGAAAGGTTGGGCTTCGGAATCGTTTTCCGGGACGCCGGCTGGATGATCCTCCAGCGCGGGGATCTCAT
GCTGGAGTTCTTCGCCCACCCTAGGGGGAGGCTAACTGAAACACGGAAGGAGACAATACCGGAAGGAACC
CGCGCTATGACGGCAATAAAAAGACAGAATAAAACGCACGGTGTTGGGTCGTTTGTTCATAAACGCGGGG
TTCGGTCCCAGGGCTGGCACTCTGTCGATACCCCACCGAGACCCCATTGGGGCCAATACGCCCGCGTTTC
TTCCTTTTCCCCACCCCACCCCCCAAGTTCGGGTGAAGGCCCAGGGCTCGCAGCCAACGTCGGGGCGGCA
GGCCCTGCCATAGCCTCAGGTTACTCATATATACTTTAGATTGATTTAAAACTTCATTTTTAATTTAAAA
GGATCTAGGTGAAGATCCTTTTTGATAATCTCATGACCAAAATCCCTTAACGTGAGTTTTCGTTCCACTG
AGCGTCAGACCCCGTAGAAAAGATCAAAGGATCTTCTTGAGATCCTTTTTTTCTGCGCGTAATCTGCTGC
TTGCAAACAAAAAAACCACCGCTACCAGCGGTGGTTTGTTTGCCGGATCAAGAGCTACCAACTCTTTTTC
CGAAGGTAACTGGCTTCAGCAGAGCGCAGATACCAAATACTGTCCTTCTAGTGTAGCCGTAGTTAGGCCA
CCACTTCAAGAACTCTGTAGCACCGCCTACATACCTCGCTCTGCTAATCCTGTTACCAGTGGCTGCTGCC
AGTGGCGATAAGTCGTGTCTTACCGGGTTGGACTCAAGACGATAGTTACCGGATAAGGCGCAGCGGTCGG
GCTGAACGGGGGGTTCGTGCACACAGCCCAGCTTGGAGCGAACGACCTACACCGAACTGAGATACCTACA
GCGTGAGCTATGAGAAAGCGCCACGCTTCCCGAAGGGAGAAAGGCGGACAGGTATCCGGTAAGCGGCAGG
GTCGGAACAGGAGAGCGCACGAGGGAGCTTCCAGGGGGAAACGCCTGGTATCTTTATAGTCCTGTCGGGT
TTCGCCACCTCTGACTTGAGCGTCGATTTTTGTGATGCTCGTCAGGGGGGCGGAGCCTATGGAAAAACGC
CAGCAACGCGGCCTTTTTACGGTTCCTGGCCTTTTGCTGGCCTTTTGCTCACATGTTCTTTCCTGCGTTA
TCCCCTGATTCTGTGGATAACCGTATTACCGCCATGCAT
Features (pLannotate 1.2.2; 17 found; start..end, strand, type, name):
     61..364     +  enhancer       CMV enhancer: human cytomegalovirus immediate early enhancer
    365..568     +  promoter       CMV promoter: human cytomegalovirus (CMV) immediate early promoter
    564..597     +  LTR            5' LTR (truncated) (fragment): truncated 5' long terminal repeat (LTR) from HIV-1
    613..631     +  promoter       T7 promoter: promoter for bacteriophage T7 RNA polymerase
    665..1381    +  CDS            EGFP: EGFP is a basic (constitutively fluorescent) green fluorescent protein published in 1996, derived from Aequorea victoria. It is reported to be a rapidly-maturing weak dimer with moderate acid sensitivity.
   1382..1402    +  misc_feature   MCS (fragment): multiple cloning site
   1403..3463    +  CDS            GIGYF2 (fragment): GGYF2_HUMAN - Also known as KIAA0642 From Homo sapiens (Human).
   3489..3573    +  CDS            large T antigen (fragment): large T antigen from SV40 (simian virus 40)
   3596..3717    +  polyA_signal   SV40 poly(A) signal: SV40 polyadenylation signal
   3751..4179    -  rep_origin     f1 ori (sequence partly withheld): f1 bacteriophage origin of replication; arrow indicates direction of (+) strand synthesis
   4206..4310    +  promoter       AmpR promoter: bla
   4312..4669    +  promoter       SV40 promoter: SV40 enhancer and early promoter
   4704..5498    +  CDS            NeoR/KanR: aminoglycoside phosphotransferase from Tn5; aph(3')-II (or nptII); confers resistance to neomycin, kanamycin, and G418 (Geneticin®)
   5519..5671    +  CDS            ble (fragment): BLE_KLEPN - Experimental evidence at protein level: Swiss-Prot protein existence level 1. Binding protein with a strong affinity to the bleomycin family of antibiotics. Binds to CL990; an antimitotic-antibiotic compound. From Klebsiella pneumoniae.
   5730..5777    +  polyA_signal   HSV TK poly(A) signal: herpes simplex virus thymidine kinase polyadenylation signal (Cole and Stacy, 1985)
   5868..5884    -  polyA_signal   bGH poly(A) signal (fragment): bovine growth hormone polyadenylation signal
   6106..6694    +  rep_origin     ori: high-copy-number ColE1/pMB1/pBR322/pUC origin of replication
