[The description below was written by a language model from this plasmid's Addgene catalogue record and pLannotate feature annotations shown in this document.]
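Description:
pT7-EGFP-C1-HsGIGYF2_1-718-del280-310_AI is a 6.8 kb mammalian expression plasmid encoding an N-terminally EGFP-tagged fragment of human GIGYF2. The catalogue lists the backbone as unknown, but the name and feature layout resemble an EGFP-C1-type vector with an added T7 promoter. It replicates in E. coli at high copy from a ColE1/pUC-type origin and also carries an f1 origin for single-stranded DNA production. Selection relies on a single Tn5 NeoR/KanR gene placed behind both a bacterial (bla) promoter and the SV40 enhancer/early promoter and ending in an HSV TK polyadenylation signal. This gives kanamycin resistance in bacteria and, in principle, G418 resistance in mammalian cells.

The expression cassette is driven by the CMV immediate early enhancer and promoter. A T7 promoter sits just upstream of the coding region and could support transcription by T7 RNA polymerase. The EGFP coding sequence is followed by a short remnant of the multiple cloning site and then the GIGYF2 fragment, with an SV40 polyadenylation signal downstream. By its name, the insert spans residues 1–718 with an internal deletion of residues 280–310. The record also notes one silent mutation and a Q1211 deletion relative to the reference sequence, although that position lies outside the 1–718 fragment and may describe the parental full-length clone. Several short annotated fragments (HIV-1 LTR, SV40 large T antigen, ble, bGH poly(A)) are probably backbone remnants or spurious matches rather than functional elements.

The stated purpose is mammalian expression of this deletion variant. The associated publication concerns GIGYF–Me31B complex assembly in 4EHP-mediated translational repression, but the record does not state what the 280–310 deletion is meant to disrupt.
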