Addgene plasmid #148949: pT7-EGFP-C1-HsGIGYF2_1-718-del280-310_AI
Purpose: Mammalian Expression of HsGIGYF2_1-718-del280-310
Depositing lab: Elisa Izaurralde. Depositing organization: Max Planck Institute for Developmental Biology. Publication: Molecular basis for GIGYF-Me31B complex assembly in 4EHP-mediated translational repression. Peter D, Ruscica V, Bawankar P, Weber R, Helms S, Valkov E, Igreja C, Izaurralde E. Genes Dev. 2019 Oct 1;33(19-20):1355-1360. doi: 10.1101/gad.329219.119. Epub 2019 Aug 22. PubMed 31439631.
Backbone
  Vector backbone: Unknown
  Vector type: Mammalian Expression
Growth in bacteria
  Bacterial resistance: Kanamycin, 50 μg/mL
  Growth temperature: 37°C
  Growth strain: DH5alpha
  Copy number: High Copy
Gene/Insert
  Gene/Insert name: HsGIGYF2_1-718-del280-310
  Species: H. sapiens (human)
  Mutation: one silent mutation and one deletion of Q1211 compared to the sequence of NCBI: NM_015575.3 or Uniprot.: Q6Y7W6-1
  Entrez Gene: GIGYF2 (a.k.a. GYF2, PARK11, PERQ2, PERQ3, TNRC15)
  Cloning method: Unknown
Terms and licenses: Academic/Nonprofit Terms; Industry Terms: Not Available to Industry
Depositor comments: Plasmids from this collection were made available to the research community and donated after the lab closed. Please note that the sequence provided by the depositing laboratory may be theoretical/predicted or based on Sanger sequencing results. There may be discrepancies between sequencing results obtained by Addgene and the depositor sequence. If an Addgene verified sequence is not available, please contact before placing your order to request that our lab fully sequence the plasmid.
How to cite: pT7-EGFP-C1-HsGIGYF2_1-718-del280-310_AI was a gift from Elisa Izaurralde (Addgene plasmid # 148949 ; http://n2t.net/addgene:148949 ; RRID:Addgene_148949)
